>Addgene plasmid #88304 | pDONR223-ZNF3_isoform3 | depositor partial sequence | sequence record 171908 | insert
ATGTTGGCGGCTGCGCTCCTAAAGGCCAAGTCCCAGGAGCTGGTAACCTTTGAGGATGTAGCTGTGTACT
TCATCCGGAAGGAGTGGAAGCGTTTGGAACCTGCTCAGAGGGACCTCTATAGAGATGTGATGCTGGAGAA
TTACGGGAATGTGTTCTCACTGGATCGTGAGACCAGGACTGAAAATGATCAAGAAACTTCTGAAGACACA
AGATCACATGGGGTCCTACTGGGAAGATTTCAAAAGGATATTTCTCAGGGTCTCAAGTTTAAAGAAGCCT
ATGAACGAGAAGTCAGTCTGAAAAGGCCGCTGGGGAACTCCCCTGGAGAAAGACTGAACAGGAAAATGCC
AGATTTTGGTCAAGTGACAGTTGAGGAGAAGCTAACCCCCAGGGGAGAGAGAAGCGAGAAATATAATGAT
TTTGGGAACAGCTTCACTGTGAATTCCAACCTTATCTCACATCAGAGACTCCCCGTGGGAGACAGACCCC
ATAAGTGTGATGAATGTAGCAAGAGCTTTAATCGAACTTCAGACCTTATTCAACATCAGAGAATCCACAC
TGGGGAAAAGCCCTATGAATGTAATGAGTGTGGGAAGGCCTTCAGCCAGAGCTCACACCTTATTCAGCAT
CAGAGAATCCACACTGGGGAAAAACCTTATGAATGTAGTGATTGTGGGAAAACCTTCAGCTGTAGCTCTG
CCCTCATTCTGCATCGGAGGATCCACACGGGGGAGAAACCCTATGAATGTAATGAGTGTGGGAAGACCTT
CAGCTGGAGCTCCACCCTCACCCACCATCAGAGAATCCACACTGGTGAGAAACCCTACGCCTGCAATGAA
TGTGGGAAGGCCTTCAGCAGGAGCTCAACCCTTATTCACCATCAGAGAATCCACACTGGAGAAAAACCCT
ATGAATGTAATGAATGTGGGAAAGCCTTCAGCCAGAGCTCACACCTCTATCAGCACCAGAGAATCCACAC
TGGAGAGAAGCCCTACGAATGTATGGAATGTGGAGGAAAGTTTACCTACAGTTCAGGCCTTATTCAGCAT
CAAAGAATCCACACCGGGGAGAACCCCTATGAATGTAGTGAGTGTGGGAAAGCCTTCAGGTACAGCTCGG
CTCTTGTTCGCCATCAGAGAATTCACACTGGAGAGAAGCCTTTGAATGGGATCGGCATGAGCAAAAGCTC
CCTCAGAGTTACGACCGAGTTAAATATCAGAGAGTCCACGTGA
