[The description below was written by a language model from this plasmid's Addgene catalogue record.]
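Description:
pDONR223-ZNF3_isoform3 is a Gateway donor-type (entry) clone built on the Invitrogen pDONR223 backbone, listed at about 3 kb without insert. It carries a 1,233 bp open reading frame for the human zinc finger transcription factor ZNF3, and the plasmid name indicates this is isoform 3. It is a bacterial cloning plasmid rather than an expression vector. It is maintained at high copy in E. coli and selected with spectinomycin. No feature table accompanies the record, so the origin of replication, the recombination sites flanking the ORF and the exact junctions are not documented. Because the insert was introduced by Gateway cloning into a pDONR vector, the ORF would normally be flanked by attL sites, which allow LR recombination into attR-containing destination vectors. The record names no promoter for expression of the insert, as expected for a plasmid meant only to store and transfer the coding sequence. M13 forward and reverse primer sites on either side of the insert are used for sequence verification.

The ORF carries one deliberate modification: the last nucleotide of the stop codon has been removed. After transfer to a destination vector, translation can therefore continue through the recombination site into a C-terminal tag or fusion partner. The clone belongs to the Human TFome Collection, a comprehensive library of human transcription factors assembled for cell fate engineering, and the depositor notes that it comes from the ORFeome subset of that collection. Its typical use is as a source clone for shuttling ZNF3 into expression vectors of choice, for example for overexpression studies or transcription factor screening.
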