Addgene plasmid #88304: pDONR223-ZNF3_isoform3
Purpose: Donor Vector containing ZNF3 transcription factor, part of the Human TFome Collection
Depositing lab: Marc Vidal. Depositing organization: Dana-Farber Cancer Institute. Publication: A comprehensive library of human transcription factors for cell fate engineering. Ng AHM, Khoshakhlagh P, Rojo Arias JE, Pasquini G, Wang K, Swiersy A, Shipman SL, Appleton E, Kiaee K, Kohman RE, Vernet A, Dysart M, Leeper K, Saylor W, Huang JY, Graveline A, Taipale J, Hill DE, Vidal M, Melero-Martin JM, Busskamp V, Church GM. Nat Biotechnol. 2021 Apr;39(4):510-519. doi: 10.1038/s41587-020-0742-6. Epub 2020 Nov 30. PubMed 33257861.
Backbone
  Vector backbone: pDONR223
  Backbone manufacturer: Invitrogen
  Backbone size w/o insert (bp): 3000
  Vector type: Gateway Donor Vector
Growth in bacteria
  Bacterial resistance: Spectinomycin, 50 μg/mL
  Growth temperature: 37°C
  Growth strain: DH5alpha
  Copy number: High Copy
Gene/Insert
  Gene/Insert name: ZNF3
  Species: H. sapiens (human)
  Insert size (bp): 1233
  Mutation: Last nucleotide of stop codon removed to allow for Gateway C-terminal fusions
  Entrez Gene: ZNF3 (a.k.a. A8-51, HF.12, KOX25, PP838, Zfp113)
  Cloning method: Gateway Cloning
  Sequencing primers: 5′ M13F(-21); 3′ M13R
Terms and licenses: Academic/Nonprofit Terms; Industry Terms: Not Available to Industry
Depositor comments: Represents the ORFeome subset of the TFome
How to cite: pDONR223-ZNF3_isoform3 was a gift from Marc Vidal (Addgene plasmid # 88304 ; http://n2t.net/addgene:88304 ; RRID:Addgene_88304)
